>Addgene plasmid #234755 | pcDNA3.1-PDGFRA-K627M-V5/HIS | addgene full sequence | sequence record 466512 | Addgene NGS Result
GACGGATCGGGAGATCTCCCGATCCCCTATGGTGCACTCTCAGTACAATCTGCTCTGATGCCGCATAGTT
AAGCCAGTATCTGCTCCCTGCTTGTGTGTTGGAGGTCGCTGAGTAGTGCGCGAGCAAAATTTAAGCTACA
ACAAGGCAAGGCTTGACCGACAATTGCATGAAGAATCTGCTTAGGGTTAGGCGTTTTGCGCTGCTTCGCG
ATGTACGGGCCAGATATACGCGTTGACATTGATTATTGACTAGTTATTAATAGTAATCAATTACGGGGTC
ATTAGTTCATAGCCCATATATGGAGTTCCGCGTTACATAACTTACGGTAAATGGCCCGCCTGGCTGACCG
CCCAACGACCCCCGCCCATTGACGTCAATAATGACGTATGTTCCCATAGTAACGCCAATAGGGACTTTCC
ATTGACGTCAATGGGTGGAGTATTTACGGTAAACTGCCCACTTGGCAGTACATCAAGTGTATCATATGCC
AAGTACGCCCCCTATTGACGTCAATGACGGTAAATGGCCCGCCTGGCATTATGCCCAGTACATGACCTTA
TGGGACTTTCCTACTTGGCAGTACATCTACGTATTAGTCATCGCTATTACCATGGTGATGCGGTTTTGGC
AGTACATCAATGGGCGTGGATAGCGGTTTGACTCACGGGGATTTCCAAGTCTCCACCCCATTGACGTCAA
TGGGAGTTTGTTTTGGCACCAAAATCAACGGGACTTTCCAAAATGTCGTAACAACTCCGCCCCATTGACG
CAAATGGGCGGTAGGCGTGTACGGTGGGAGGTCTATATAAGCAGAGCTCTCTGGCTAACTAGAGAACCCA
CTGCTTACTGGCTTATCGAAATTAATACGACTCACTATAGGGAGACCCAAGCTGGCTAGTTAAGCTTGGT
ACCGAGCTCGGATCCAGTACCCTTCACCATGGGGACTTCCCATCCGGCGTTCCTGGTCTTAGGCTGTCTT
CTCACAGGGCTGAGCCTAATCCTCTGCCAGCTTTCATTACCCTCTATCCTTCCAAATGAAAATGAAAAGG
TTGTGCAGCTGAATTCATCCTTTTCTCTGAGATGCTTTGGGGAGAGTGAAGTGAGCTGGCAGTACCCCAT
GTCTGAAGAAGAGAGCTCCGATGTGGAAATCAGAAATGAAGAAAACAACAGCGGCCTTTTTGTGACGGTC
TTGGAAGTGAGCAGTGCCTCGGCGGCCCACACAGGGTTGTACACTTGCTATTACAACCACACTCAGACAG
AAGAGAATGAGCTTGAAGGCAGGCACATTTACATCTATGTGCCAGACCCAGATGTAGCCTTTGTACCTCT
AGGAATGACGGATTATTTAGTCATCGTGGAGGATGATGATTCTGCCATTATACCTTGTCGCACAACTGAT
CCCGAGACTCCTGTAACCTTACACAACAGTGAGGGGGTGGTACCTGCCTCCTACGACAGCAGACAGGGCT
TTAATGGGACCTTCACTGTAGGGCCCTATATCTGTGAGGCCACCGTCAAAGGAAAGAAGTTCCAGACCAT
CCCATTTAATGTTTATGCTTTAAAAGCAACATCAGAGCTGGATCTAGAAATGGAAGCTCTTAAAACCGTG
TATAAGTCAGGGGAAACGATTGTGGTCACCTGTGCTGTTTTTAACAATGAGGTGGTTGACCTTCAATGGA
CTTACCCTGGAGAAGTGAAAGGCAAAGGCATCACAATGCTGGAAGAAATCAAAGTCCCATCCATCAAATT
GGTGTACACTTTGACGGTCCCCGAGGCCACGGTGAAAGACAGTGGAGATTACGAATGTGCTGCCCGCCAG
GCTACCAGGGAGGTCAAAGAAATGAAGAAAGTCACTATTTCTGTCCATGAGAAAGGTTTCATTGAAATCA
AACCCACCTTCAGCCAGTTGGAAGCTGTCAACCTGCATGAAGTCAAACATTTTGTTGTAGAGGTGCGGGC
CTACCCACCTCCCAGGATATCCTGGCTGAAAAACAATCTGACTCTGATTGAAAATCTCACTGAGATCACC
ACTGATGTGGAAAAGATTCAGGAAATAAGGTATCGAAGCAAATTAAAGCTGATCCGTGCTAAGGAAGAAG
ACAGTGGCCATTATACTATTGTAGCTCAAAATGAAGATGCTGTGAAGAGCTATACTTTTGAACTGTTAAC
TCAAGTTCCTTCATCCATTCTGGACTTGGTCGATGATCACCATGGCTCAACTGGGGGACAGACGGTGAGG
TGCACAGCTGAAGGCACGCCGCTTCCTGATATTGAGTGGATGATATGCAAAGATATTAAGAAATGTAATA
ATGAAACTTCCTGGACTATTTTGGCCAACAATGTCTCAAACATCATCACGGAGATCCACTCCCGAGACAG
GAGTACCGTGGAGGGCCGTGTGACTTTCGCCAAAGTGGAGGAGACCATCGCCGTGCGATGCCTGGCTAAG
AATCTCCTTGGAGCTGAGAACCGAGAGCTGAAGCTGGTGGCTCCCACCCTGCGTTCTGAACTCACGGTGG
CTGCTGCAGTCCTGGTGCTGTTGGTGATTGTGATCATCTCACTTATTGTCCTGGTTGTCATTTGGAAACA
GAAACCGAGGTATGAAATTCGCTGGAGGGTCATTGAATCAATCAGCCCGGATGGACATGAATATATTTAT
GTGGACCCGATGCAGCTGCCTTATGACTCAAGATGGGAGTTTCCAAGAGATGGACTAGTGCTTGGTCGGG
TCTTGGGGTCTGGAGCGTTTGGGAAGGTGGTTGAAGGAACAGCCTATGGATTAAGCCGGTCCCAACCTGT
CATGAAAGTTGCAGTGATGATGCTAAAACCCACGGCCAGATCCAGTGAAAAACAAGCTCTCATGTCTGAA
CTGAAGATAATGACTCACCTGGGGCCACATTTGAACATTGTAAACTTGCTGGGAGCCTGCACCAAGTCAG
GCCCCATTTACATCATCACAGAGTATTGCTTCTATGGAGATTTGGTCAACTATTTGCATAAGAATAGGGA
TAGCTTCCTGAGCCACCACCCAGAGAAGCCAAAGAAAGAGCTGGATATCTTTGGATTGAACCCTGCTGAT
GAAAGCACACGGAGCTATGTTATTTTATCTTTTGAAAACAATGGTGACTACATGGACATGAAGCAGGCTG
ATACTACACAGTATGTCCCCATGCTAGAAAGGAAAGAGGTTTCTAAATATTCCGACATCCAGAGATCACT
CTATGATCGTCCAGCCTCATATAAGAAGAAATCTATGTTAGACTCAGAAGTCAAAAACCTCCTTTCAGAT
GATAACTCAGAAGGCCTTACTTTATTGGATTTGTTGAGCTTCACCTATCAAGTTGCCCGAGGAATGGAGT
TTTTGGCTTCAAAAAATTGTGTCCACCGTGATCTGGCTGCTCGCAACGTCCTCCTGGCACAAGGAAAAAT
TGTGAAGATCTGTGACTTTGGCCTGGCCAGAGACATCATGCATGATTCGAACTATGTGTCGAAAGGCAGT
ACCTTTCTGCCCGTGAAGTGGATGGCTCCTGAGAGCATCTTTGACAACCTCTACACCACACTGAGTGATG
TCTGGTCTTATGGCATTCTGCTCTGGGAGATCTTTTCCCTTGGTGGCACCCCTTACCCCGGCATGATGGT
GGATTCTACTTTCTACAATAAGATCAAGAGTGGGTACCGGATGGCCAAGCCTGACCACGCTACCAGTGAA
GTCTACGAGATCATGGTGAAATGCTGGAACAGTGAGCCGGAGAAGAGACCCTCCTTTTACCACCTGAGTG
AGATTGTGGAGAATCTGCTGCCTGGACAATATAAAAAGAGTTATGAAAAAATTCACCTGGACTTCCTGAA
GAGTGACCATCCTGCTGTGGCACGCATGCGTGTGGACTCAGACAATGCATACATTGGTGTCACCTACAAA
AACGAGGAAGACAAGCTGAAGGACTGGGAGGGTGGTCTGGATGAGCAGAGACTGAGCGCTGACAGTGGCT
ACATCATTCCTCTGCCTGACATTGACCCTGTCCCTGAGGAGGAGGACCTGGGCAAGAGGAACAGACACAG
CTCGCAGACCTCTGAAGAGAGTGCCATTGAGACGGGTTCCAGCAGTTCCACCTTCATCAAGAGAGAGGAC
GAGACCATTGAAGACATCGACATGATGGACGACATCGGCATAGACTCTTCAGACCTGGTGGAAGACAGCT
TTCTTAAGGGTCAAGACAATTCTGCAGATATCCAGCACAGTGGCGGCCGCTCGAGTCTAGAGGGCCCGCG
GTTCGAAGGTAAGCCTATCCCTAACCCTCTCCTCGGTCTCGATTCTACGCGTACCGGTCATCATCACCAT
CACCATTGAGTTTAAACCCGCTGATCAGCCTCGACTGTGCCTTCTAGTTGCCAGCCATCTGTTGTTTGCC
CCTCCCCCGTGCCTTCCTTGACCCTGGAAGGTGCCACTCCCACTGTCCTTTCCTAATAAAATGAGGAAAT
TGCATCGCATTGTCTGAGTAGGTGTCATTCTATTCTGGGGGGTGGGGTGGGGCAGGACAGCAAGGGGGAG
GATTGGGAAGACAATAGCAGGCATGCTGGGGATGCGGTGGGCTCTATGGCTTCTGAGGCGGAAAGAACCA
GCTGGGGCTCTAGGGGGTATCCCC
[124 nt withheld, positions 4645-4768]
C
[91 nt withheld, positions 4770-4860]
A
[49 nt withheld, positions 4862-4910]
CCTTTGACGTTGGAGTCCACGTTCTTT
[37 nt withheld, positions 4938-4974]
ACCCTATCTCGGTCTATTCTTTTGATTTATAAGGGATTTTGCCGATTTCGGCCTATTGGTTAAAAAATGA
GCTGATTTAACAAAAATTTAACGCGAATTAATTCTGTGGAATGTGTGTCAGTTAGGGTGTGGAAAGTCCC
CAGGCTCCCCAGCAGGCAGAAGTATGCAAAGCATGCATCTCAATTAGTCAGCAACCAGGTGTGGAAAGTC
CCCAGGCTCCCCAGCAGGCAGAAGTATGCAAAGCATGCATCTCAATTAGTCAGCAACCATAGTCCCGCCC
CTAACTCCGCCCATCCCGCCCCTAACTCCGCCCAGTTCCGCCCATTCTCCGCCCCATGGCTGACTAATTT
TTTTTATTTATGCAGAGGCCGAGGCCGCCTCTGCCTCTGAGCTATTCCAGAAGTAGTGAGGAGGCTTTTT
TGGAGGCCTAGGCTTTTGCAAAAAGCTCCCGGGAGCTTGTATATCCATTTTCGGATCTGATCAAGAGACA
GGATGAGGATCGTTTCGCATGATTGAACAAGATGGATTGCACGCAGGTTCTCCGGCCGCTTGGGTGGAGA
GGCTATTCGGCTATGACTGGGCACAACAGACAATCGGCTGCTCTGATGCCGCCGTGTTCCGGCTGTCAGC
GCAGGGGCGCCCGGTTCTTTTTGTCAAGACCGACCTGTCCGGTGCCCTGAATGAACTGCAGGACGAGGCA
GCGCGGCTATCGTGGCTGGCCACGACGGGCGTTCCTTGCGCAGCTGTGCTCGACGTTGTCACTGAAGCGG
GAAGGGACTGGCTGCTATTGGGCGAAGTGCCGGGGCAGGATCTCCTGTCATCTCACCTTGCTCCTGCCGA
GAAAGTATCCATCATGGCTGATGCAATGCGGCGGCTGCATACGCTTGATCCGGCTACCTGCCCATTCGAC
CACCAAGCGAAACATCGCATCGAGCGAGCACGTACTCGGATGGAAGCCGGTCTTGTCGATCAGGATGATC
TGGACGAAGAGCATCAGGGGCTCGCGCCAGCCGAACTGTTCGCCAGGCTCAAGGCGCGCATGCCCGACGG
CGAGGATCTCGTCGTGACCCATGGCGATGCCTGCTTGCCGAATATCATGGTGGAAAATGGCCGCTTTTCT
GGATTCATCGACTGTGGCCGGCTGGGTGTGGCGGACCGCTATCAGGACATAGCGTTGGCTACCCGTGATA
TTGCTGAAGAGCTTGGCGGCGAATGGGCTGACCGCTTCCTCGTGCTTTACGGTATCGCCGCTCCCGATTC
GCAGCGCATCGCCTTCTATCGCCTTCTTGACGAGTTCTTCTGAGCGGGACTCTGGGGTTCGCGAAATGAC
CGACCAAGCGACGCCCAACCTGCCATCACGAGATTTCGATTCCACCGCCGCCTTCTATGAAAGGTTGGGC
TTCGGAATCGTTTTCCGGGACGCCGGCTGGATGATCCTCCAGCGCGGGGATCTCATGCTGGAGTTCTTCG
CCCACCCCAACTTGTTTATTGCAGCTTATAATGGTTACAAATAAAGCAATAGCATCACAAATTTCACAAA
TAAAGCATTTTTTTCACTGCATTCTAGTTGTGGTTTGTCCAAACTCATCAATGTATCTTATCATGTCTGT
ATACCGTCGACCTCTAGCTAGAGCTTGGCGTAATCATGGTCATAGCTGTTTCCTGTGTGAAATTGTTATC
CGCTCACAATTCCACACAACATACGAGCCGGAAGCATAAAGTGTAAAGCCTGGGGTGCCTAATGAGTGAG
CTAACTCACATTAATTGCGTTGCGCTCACTGCCCGCTTTCCAGTCGGGAAACCTGTCGTGCCAGCTGCAT
TAATGAATCGGCCAACGCGCGGGGAGAGGCGGTTTGCGTATTGGGCGCTCTTCCGCTTCCTCGCTCACTG
ACTCGCTGCGCTCGGTCGTTCGGCTGCGGCGAGCGGTATCAGCTCACTCAAAGGCGGTAATACGGTTATC
CACAGAATCAGGGGATAACGCAGGAAAGAACATGTGAGCAAAAGGCCAGCAAAAGGCCAGGAACCGTAAA
AAGGCCGCGTTGCTGGCGTTTTTCCATAGGCTCCGCCCCCCTGACGAGCATCACAAAAATCGACGCTCAA
GTCAGAGGTGGCGAAACCCGACAGGACTATAAAGATACCAGGCGTTTCCCCCTGGAAGCTCCCTCGTGCG
CTCTCCTGTTCCGACCCTGCCGCTTACCGGATACCTGTCCGCCTTTCTCCCTTCGGGAAGCGTGGCGCTT
TCTCATAGCTCACGCTGTAGGTATCTCAGTTCGGTGTAGGTCGTTCGCTCCAAGCTGGGCTGTGTGCACG
AACCCCCCGTTCAGCCCGACCGCTGCGCCTTATCCGGTAACTATCGTCTTGAGTCCAACCCGGTAAGACA
CGACTTATCGCCACTGGCAGCAGCCACTGGTAACAGGATTAGCAGAGCGAGGTATGTAGGCGGTGCTACA
GAGTTCTTGAAGTGGTGGCCTAACTACGGCTACACTAGAAGAACAGTATTTGGTATCTGCGCTCTGCTGA
AGCCAGTTACCTTCGGAAAAAGAGTTGGTAGCTCTTGATCCGGCAAACAAACCACCGCTGGTAGCGGTGG
TTTTTTTGTTTGCAAGCAGCAGATTACGCGCAGAAAAAAAGGATCTCAAGAAGATCCTTTGATCTTTTCT
ACGGGGTCTGACGCTCAGTGGAACGAAAACTCACGTTAAGGGATTTTGGTCATGAGATTATCAAAAAGGA
TCTTCACCTAGATCCTTTTAAATTAAAAATGAAGTTTTAAATCAATCTAAAGTATATATGAGTAAACTTG
GTCTGACAGTTACCAATGCTTAATCAGTGAGGCACCTATCTCAGCGATCTGTCTATTTCGTTCATCCATA
GTTGCCTGACTCCCCGTCGTGTAGATAACTACGATACGGGAGGGCTTACCATCTGGCCCCAGTGCTGCAA
TGATACCGCGAGACCCACGCTCACCGGCTCCAGATTTATCAGCAATAAACCAGCCAGCCGGAAGGGCCGA
GCGCAGAAGTGGTCCTGCAACTTTATCCGCCTCCATCCAGTCTATTAATTGTTGCCGGGAAGCTAGAGTA
AGTAGTTCGCCAGTTAATAGTTTGCGCAACGTTGTTGCCATTGCTACAGGCATCGTGGTGTCACGCTCGT
CGTTTGGTATGGCTTCATTCAGCTCCGGTTCCCAACGATCAAGGCGAGTTACATGATCCCCCATGTTGTG
CAAAAAAGCGGTTAGCTCCTTCGGTCCTCCGATCGTTGTCAGAAGTAAGTTGGCCGCAGTGTTATCACTC
ATGGTTATGGCAGCACTGCATAATTCTCTTACTGTCATGCCATCCGTAAGATGCTTTTCTGTGACTGGTG
AGTACTCAACCAAGTCATTCTGAGAATAGTGTATGCGGCGACCGAGTTGCTCTTGCCCGGCGTCAATACG
GGATAATACCGCGCCACATAGCAGAACTTTAAAAGTGCTCATCATTGGAAAACGTTCTTCGGGGCGAAAA
CTCTCAAGGATCTTACCGCTGTTGAGATCCAGTTCGATGTAACCCACTCGTGCACCCAACTGATCTTCAG
CATCTTTTACTTTCACCAGCGTTTCTGGGTGAGCAAAAACAGGAAGGCAAAATGCCGCAAAAAAGGGAAT
AAGGGCGACACGGAAATGTTGAATACTCATACTCTTCCTTTTTCAATATTATTGAAGCATTTATCAGGGT
TATTGTCTCATGAGCGGATACATATTTGAATGTATTTAGAAAAATAAACAAATAGGGGTTCCGCGCACAT
TTCCCCGAAAAGTGCCACCTGACGTC
Features (pLannotate 1.2.2; 21 found; start..end, strand, type, name):
     28..80      -  misc_feature   bom (fragment): basis of mobility region from pBR322
    235..614     +  enhancer       CMV enhancer: human cytomegalovirus immediate early enhancer
    615..818     +  promoter       CMV promoter: human cytomegalovirus (CMV) immediate early promoter
    814..847     +  LTR            5' LTR (truncated) (fragment): truncated 5' long terminal repeat (LTR) from HIV-1
    863..881     +  promoter       T7 promoter: promoter for bacteriophage T7 RNA polymerase
    939..4205    +  CDS            PDGFRA: PGFRA_HUMAN - Also known as PDGFR2, RHEPDGFRA. Experimental evidence at protein level: Swiss-Prot protein existence level 1. Tyrosine-protein kinase that acts as a cell-surface receptor for PDGFA, PDGFB and PDGFC and plays an essential role in the regulation of embryonic development, cell proliferation, survival and chemotaxis. Depending on the context, promotes or inhibits cell proliferation and cell migration. Plays an important role in the differentiation of bone marrow-derived mesenchymal stem cells. Required for normal skeleton development and cephalic closure during embryonic development
   4278..4319    +  CDS            V5 tag: epitope tag from simian virus 5
   4375..4599    +  polyA_signal   bGH poly(A) signal: bovine growth hormone polyadenylation signal
   4603..4624    +  promoter       SV40 promoter (fragment): SV40 enhancer and early promoter
   4645..5073    +  rep_origin     f1 ori (sequence partly withheld): f1 bacteriophage origin of replication; arrow indicates direction of (+) strand synthesis
   5087..5416    +  promoter       SV40 promoter: SV40 enhancer and early promoter
   5483..6274    +  CDS            neo: KKA2_KLEPN - Also known as kan, nptII. Experimental evidence at protein level: Swiss-Prot protein existence level 1. Resistance to kanamycin, neomycin, paromomycin, ribostamycin, butirosin and gentamicin B. From Klebsiella pneumoniae.
   6300..6458    +  CDS            ble (fragment): BLE_KLEPN - Experimental evidence at protein level: Swiss-Prot protein existence level 1. Binding protein with a strong affinity to the bleomycin family of antibiotics. Binds to CL990; an antimitotic-antibiotic compound. From Klebsiella pneumoniae.
   6453..6574    +  polyA_signal   SV40 poly(A) signal: SV40 polyadenylation signal
   6647..6663    -  protein_bind   lac operator: The lac repressor binds to the lac operator to inhibit transcription in E. coli. This inhibition can be relieved by adding lactose or isopropyl-β-D-thiogalactopyranoside (IPTG). lac repressor encoded by lacI
   6671..6701    -  promoter       lac promoter: promoter for the E. coli lac operon
   6716..6737    -  protein_bind   CAP binding site: CAP binding activates transcription in the presence of cAMP. E. coli catabolite activator protein
   6750..6842    -  CDS            lacI (fragment): lac repressor; lacI; The lac repressor binds to the lac operator to inhibit transcription in E. coli. This inhibition can be relieved by adding lactose or isopropyl-β-D-thiogalactopyranoside (IPTG).
   7025..7613    -  rep_origin     ori: high-copy-number ColE1/pMB1/pBR322/pUC origin of replication
   7784..8644    -  CDS            AmpR: β-lactamase; bla; confers resistance to ampicillin, carbenicillin, and related antibiotics
   8645..8749    -  promoter       AmpR promoter: bla
