[The description below was written by a language model from this plasmid's Addgene catalogue record and pLannotate feature annotations shown in this document.]
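Description:
pcDNA3.1-PDGFRA-K627M-V5/HIS is a mammalian expression plasmid built on the Invitrogen pcDNA3.1-V5/His backbone, into which the full-length human PDGFRA receptor tyrosine kinase coding sequence was introduced by TOPO cloning. The sequenced construct is about 8.8 kb. It is maintained in E. coli as a high-copy plasmid through a ColE1/pUC-type origin and selected with ampicillin via the β-lactamase gene. An f1 origin is also present, which allows single-stranded DNA production. Short annotated fragments such as the bom, lacI, ble and truncated HIV-1 LTR matches appear to be backbone remnants or incidental annotation hits rather than functional parts.

The PDGFRA open reading frame is driven by the human cytomegalovirus immediate-early enhancer and promoter and terminated by the bovine growth hormone polyadenylation signal. A T7 promoter lies just upstream of the insert and could serve for in vitro transcription or as a sequencing primer site. The receptor carries a K627M substitution, recorded as rendering the kinase defective. It is fused at its C terminus to the vector's V5/His tag for detection or purification. The feature table annotates the V5 epitope downstream of the coding sequence, but the His portion is listed only in the catalogue fields. A separate cassette, consisting of the SV40 early promoter, the neomycin phosphotransferase gene and the SV40 poly(A) signal, would permit G418 selection of stably transfected mammalian cells.

The stated purpose is expression of the kinase-defective PDGFRA variant in mammalian cells. Such a mutant typically serves as an inactive control alongside wild-type or activated receptor, and the associated publication concerns reporter-based profiling of kinase oncogene activity in cells.
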