Addgene plasmid #234755: pcDNA3.1-PDGFRA-K627M-V5/HIS
Purpose: Expression of the K627M kinase defective mutant variant of human PDGFRA
Depositing lab: Pavel Krejčí. Depositing organization: Masaryk University. Publication: One reporter for in-cell activity profiling of majority of protein kinase oncogenes. Gudernova I, Foldynova-Trantirkova S, Ghannamova BE, Fafilek B, Varecha M, Balek L, Hruba E, Jonatova L, Jelinkova I, Kunova Bosakova M, Trantirek L, Mayer J, Krejci P. Elife. 2017 Feb 15;6. pii: e21536. doi: 10.7554/eLife.21536. PubMed 28199182.
Backbone
  Vector backbone: pcDNA3.1-V5/His
  Backbone manufacturer: Invitrogen
  Vector type: Mammalian Expression
Growth in bacteria
  Bacterial resistance: Ampicillin, 100 μg/mL
  Growth temperature: 37°C
  Growth strain: DH5alpha
  Copy number: High Copy
Gene/Insert
  Gene/Insert name: PDGFRA-K627M receptor tyrosine kinase, full length
  Species: H. sapiens (human)
  Mutation: K627M substitution
  Entrez Gene: PDGFRA (a.k.a. CD140A, PDGFR-2, PDGFR2)
  Promoter: CMV
  Tag / fusion protein: V5/His (C terminal on insert)
  Cloning method: TOPO Cloning
Terms and licenses: Academic/Nonprofit Terms; Industry Terms: Not Available to Industry
How to cite: pcDNA3.1-PDGFRA-K627M-V5/HIS was a gift from Pavel Krejčí (Addgene plasmid # 234755 ; http://n2t.net/addgene:234755 ; RRID:Addgene_234755)
